>Addgene plasmid #223111 | pCBh-T7-SpCas9-P2A-mTagBFP2(RAS3575) | addgene full sequence | sequence record 447632 | Addgene NGS Result
CAGAAAAAAAGGATCTCAAGAAGATCCTTTGATCTTTTCTACGGGGTCTGACGCTCAGTGGAACGAAAAC
TCACGTTAAGGGATTTTGGTCATGAGATTATCAAAAAGGATCTTCACCTAGATCCTTTTAAATTAAAAAT
GAAGTTTTAAATCAATCTAAAGTATATATGAGTAAACTTGGTCTGACAGTTACCAATGCTTAATCAGTGA
GGCACCTATCTCAGCGATCTGTCTATTTCGTTCATCCATAGTTGCCTGACTCCCCGTCGTGTAGATAACT
ACGATACGGGAGGGCTTACCATCTGGCCCCAGTGCTGCAATGATACCGCGAGACCCACGCTCACCGGCTC
CAGATTTATCAGCAATAAACCAGCCAGCCGGAAGGGCCGAGCGCAGAAGTGGTCCTGCAACTTTATCCGC
CTCCATCCAGTCTATTAATTGTTGCCGGGAAGCTAGAGTAAGTAGTTCGCCAGTTAATAGTTTGCGCAAC
GTTGTTGCCATTGCTACAGGCATCGTGGTGTCACGCTCGTCGTTTGGTATGGCTTCATTCAGCTCCGGTT
CCCAACGATCAAGGCGAGTTACATGATCCCCCATGTTGTGCAAAAAAGCGGTTAGCTCCTTCGGTCCTCC
GATCGTTGTCAGAAGTAAGTTGGCCGCAGTGTTATCACTCATGGTTATGGCAGCACTGCATAATTCTCTT
ACTGTCATGCCATCCGTAAGATGCTTTTCTGTGACTGGTGAGTACTCAACCAAGTCATTCTGAGAATAGT
GTATGCGGCGACCGAGTTGCTCTTGCCCGGCGTCAATACGGGATAATACCGCGCCACATAGCAGAACTTT
AAAAGTGCTCATCATTGGAAAACGTTCTTCGGGGCGAAAACTCTCAAGGATCTTACCGCTGTTGAGATCC
AGTTCGATGTAACCCACTCGTGCACCCAACTGATCTTCAGCATCTTTTACTTTCACCAGCGTTTCTGGGT
GAGCAAAAACAGGAAGGCAAAATGCCGCAAAAAAGGGAATAAGGGCGACACGGAAATGTTGAATACTCAT
ACTCTTCCTTTTTCAATATTATTGAAGCATTTATCAGGGTTATTGTCTCATGAGCGGATACATATTTGAA
TGTATTTAGAAAAATAAACAAATAGGGGTTCCGCGCACATTTCCCCGAAAAGTGCCACCTGACGTCGACG
GATCGGGAGATCGATCTCCCGATCCCCTAGGGTCGACTCTCAGTACAATCTGCTCTGATGCCGCATAGTT
AAGCCAGTATCTGCTCCCTGCTTGTGTGTTGGAGGTCGCTGAGTAGTGCGCGAGCAAAATTTAAGCTACA
ACAAGGCAAGGCTTGACCGACAATTGCATGAAGAATCTGCTTAGGGTTAGGCGTTTTGCGCTGCTTCGCG
ATGTACGGGCCAGATATACGCGTCTAGATCAGGGTACCCGTTACATAACTTACGGTAAATGGCCCGCCTG
GCTGACCGCCCAACGACCCCCGCCCATTGACGTCAATAGTAACGCCAATAGGGACTTTCCATTGACGTCA
ATGGGTGGAGTATTTACGGTAAACTGCCCACTTGGCAGTACATCAAGTGTATCATATGCCAAGTACGCCC
CCTATTGACGTCAATGACGGTAAATGGCCCGCCTGGCATTGTGCCCAGTACATGACCTTATGGGACTTTC
CTACTTGGCAGTACATCTACGTATTAGTCATCGCTATTACCATGGTCGAGGTGAGCCCCACGTTCTGCTT
CACTCTCCCCATCTCCCCCCCCTCCCCACCCCCAATTTTGTATTTATTTATTTTTTAATTATTTTGTGCA
GCGATGGGGGCGGGGGGGGGGGGGGGGGGCGCCCCGGGGGGGGGGGGGGGGGGGGGGGGGGGGGGGGGGG
GGGGGGGGGGGGGGGGGGGGGGGGCCCAACAAGGGGGGGGGCCCCGAAAGGTTTTTTTTTTTGTGGGGGG
GGGGGGGGGGGGGGCCCCTAAAAAACAAGAAGCGGGGCGGGCGGGAGTCGCTGCGCGCTGCCTTCGCCCC
GTGCCCCGCTCCGCCGCCGCCTCGCGCCGCCCGCCCCGGCTCTGACTGACCGCGTTACTCCCACAGGTGA
GCGGGCGGGACGGCCCTTCTCCTCCGGGCTGTAATTAGCTGAGCAAGAGGTAAGGGTTTAAGGGATGGTT
GGTTGGTGGGGTATTAATGTTTAATTACCTGGAGCACCTGCCTGAAATCACTTTTTTTCAGGTTGGACCG
GCGCCACCATGGACAAGAAGTACAGCATCGGCCTGGACATCGGCACCAACTCTGTGGGCTGGGCCGTGAT
CACCGACGAGTACAAGGTGCCCAGCAAGAAATTCAAGGTGCTGGGCAACACCGACCGGCACAGCATCAAG
AAGAACCTGATCGGAGCCCTGCTGTTCGACAGCGGCGAAACAGCCGAGGCCACCCGGCTGAAGAGAACCG
CCAGAAGAAGATACACCAGACGGAAGAACCGGATCTGCTATCTGCAAGAGATCTTCAGCAACGAGATGGC
CAAGGTGGACGACAGCTTCTTCCACAGACTGGAAGAGTCCTTCCTGGTGGAAGAGGATAAGAAGCACGAG
CGGCACCCCATCTTCGGCAACATCGTGGACGAGGTGGCCTACCACGAGAAGTACCCCACCATCTACCACC
TGAGAAAGAAACTGGTGGACAGCACCGACAAGGCCGACCTGCGGCTGATCTATCTGGCCCTGGCCCACAT
GATCAAGTTCCGGGGCCACTTCCTGATCGAGGGCGACCTGAACCCCGACAACAGCGACGTGGACAAGCTG
TTCATCCAGCTGGTGCAGACCTACAACCAGCTGTTCGAGGAAAACCCCATCAACGCCAGCGGCGTGGACG
CCAAGGCCATCCTGTCTGCCAGACTGAGCAAGAGCAGACGGCTGGAAAATCTGATCGCCCAGCTGCCCGG
CGAGAAGAAGAATGGCCTGTTCGGAAACCTGATTGCCCTGAGCCTGGGCCTGACCCCCAACTTCAAGAGC
AACTTCGACCTGGCCGAGGATGCCAAACTGCAGCTGAGCAAGGACACCTACGACGACGACCTGGACAACC
TGCTGGCCCAGATCGGCGACCAGTACGCCGACCTGTTTCTGGCCGCCAAGAACCTGTCCGACGCCATCCT
GCTGAGCGACATCCTGAGAGTGAACACCGAGATCACCAAGGCCCCCCTGAGCGCCTCTATGATCAAGAGA
TACGACGAGCACCACCAGGACCTGACCCTGCTGAAAGCTCTCGTGCGGCAGCAGCTGCCTGAGAAGTACA
AAGAGATTTTCTTCGACCAGAGCAAGAACGGCTACGCCGGCTACATTGACGGCGGAGCCAGCCAGGAAGA
GTTCTACAAGTTCATCAAGCCCATCCTGGAAAAGATGGACGGCACCGAGGAACTGCTCGTGAAGCTGAAC
AGAGAGGACCTGCTGCGGAAGCAGCGGACCTTCGACAACGGCAGCATCCCCCACCAGATCCACCTGGGAG
AGCTGCACGCCATTCTGCGGCGGCAGGAAGATTTTTACCCATTCCTGAAGGACAACCGGGAAAAGATCGA
GAAGATCCTGACCTTCCGCATCCCCTACTACGTGGGCCCTCTGGCCAGGGGAAACAGCAGATTCGCCTGG
ATGACCAGAAAGAGCGAGGAAACCATCACCCCCTGGAACTTCGAGGAAGTGGTGGACAAGGGCGCTTCCG
CCCAGAGCTTCATCGAGCGGATGACCAACTTCGATAAGAACCTGCCCAACGAGAAGGTGCTGCCCAAGCA
CAGCCTGCTGTACGAGTACTTCACCGTGTATAACGAGCTGACCAAAGTGAAATACGTGACCGAGGGAATG
AGAAAGCCCGCCTTCCTGAGCGGCGAGCAGAAAAAGGCCATCGTGGACCTGCTGTTCAAGACCAACCGGA
AAGTGACCGTGAAGCAGCTGAAAGAGGACTACTTCAAGAAAATCGAGTGCTTCGACTCCGTGGAAATCTC
CGGCGTGGAAGATCGGTTCAACGCCTCCCTGGGCACATACCACGATCTGCTGAAAATTATCAAGGACAAG
GACTTCCTGGACAATGAGGAAAACGAGGACATTCTGGAAGATATCGTGCTGACCCTGACACTGTTTGAGG
ACAGAGAGATGATCGAGGAACGGCTGAAAACCTATGCCCACCTGTTCGACGACAAAGTGATGAAGCAGCT
GAAGCGGCGGAGATACACCGGCTGGGGCAGGCTGAGCCGGAAGCTGATCAACGGCATCCGGGACAAGCAG
TCCGGCAAGACAATCCTGGATTTCCTGAAGTCCGACGGCTTCGCCAACAGAAACTTCATGCAGCTGATCC
ACGACGACAGCCTGACCTTTAAAGAGGACATCCAGAAAGCCCAGGTGTCCGGCCAGGGCGATAGCCTGCA
CGAGCACATTGCCAATCTGGCCGGCAGCCCCGCCATTAAGAAGGGCATCCTGCAGACAGTGAAGGTGGTG
GACGAGCTCGTGAAAGTGATGGGCCGGCACAAGCCCGAGAACATCGTGATCGAAATGGCCAGAGAGAACC
AGACCACCCAGAAGGGACAGAAGAACAGCCGCGAGAGAATGAAGCGGATCGAAGAGGGCATCAAAGAGCT
GGGCAGCCAGATCCTGAAAGAACACCCCGTGGAAAACACCCAGCTGCAGAACGAGAAGCTGTACCTGTAC
TACCTGCAGAATGGGCGGGATATGTACGTGGACCAGGAACTGGACATCAACCGGCTGTCCGACTACGATG
TGGACCATATCGTGCCTCAGAGCTTTCTGAAGGACGACTCCATCGACAACAAGGTGCTGACCAGAAGCGA
CAAGAACCGGGGCAAGAGCGACAACGTGCCCTCCGAAGAGGTCGTGAAGAAGATGAAGAACTACTGGCGG
CAGCTGCTGAACGCCAAGCTGATTACCCAGAGAAAGTTCGACAATCTGACCAAGGCCGAGAGAGGCGGCC
TGAGCGAACTGGATAAGGCCGGCTTCATCAAGAGACAGCTGGTGGAAACCCGGCAGATCACAAAGCACGT
GGCACAGATCCTGGACTCCCGGATGAACACTAAGTACGACGAGAATGACAAGCTGATCCGGGAAGTGAAA
GTGATCACCCTGAAGTCCAAGCTGGTGTCCGATTTCCGGAAGGATTTCCAGTTTTACAAAGTGCGCGAGA
TCAACAACTACCACCACGCCCACGACGCCTACCTGAACGCCGTCGTGGGAACCGCCCTGATCAAAAAGTA
CCCTAAGCTGGAAAGCGAGTTCGTGTACGGCGACTACAAGGTGTACGACGTGCGGAAGATGATCGCCAAG
AGCGAGCAGGAAATCGGCAAGGCTACCGCCAAGTACTTCTTCTACAGCAACATCATGAACTTTTTCAAGA
CCGAGATTACCCTGGCCAACGGCGAGATCCGGAAGCGGCCTCTGATCGAGACAAACGGCGAAACCGGGGA
GATCGTGTGGGATAAGGGCCGGGATTTTGCCACCGTGCGGAAAGTGCTGAGCATGCCCCAAGTGAATATC
GTGAAAAAGACCGAGGTGCAGACAGGCGGCTTCAGCAAAGAGTCTATCCTGCCCAAGAGGAACAGCGATA
AGCTGATCGCCAGAAAGAAGGACTGGGACCCTAAGAAGTACGGCGGCTTCGACAGCCCCACCGTGGCCTA
TTCTGTGCTGGTGGTGGCCAAAGTGGAAAAGGGCAAGTCCAAGAAACTGAAGAGTGTGAAAGAGCTGCTG
GGGATCACCATCATGGAAAGAAGCAGCTTCGAGAAGAATCCCATCGACTTTCTGGAAGCCAAGGGCTACA
AAGAAGTGAAAAAGGACCTGATCATCAAGCTGCCTAAGTACTCCCTGTTCGAGCTGGAAAACGGCCGGAA
GAGAATGCTGGCCTCTGCCGGCGAACTGCAGAAGGGAAACGAACTGGCCCTGCCCTCCAAATATGTGAAC
TTCCTGTACCTGGCCAGCCACTATGAGAAGCTGAAGGGCTCCCCCGAGGATAATGAGCAGAAACAGCTGT
TTGTGGAACAGCACAAGCACTACCTGGACGAGATCATCGAGCAGATCAGCGAGTTCTCCAAGAGAGTGAT
CCTGGCCGACGCTAATCTGGACAAAGTGCTGTCCGCCTACAACAAGCACCGGGATAAGCCCATCAGAGAG
CAGGCCGAGAATATCATCCACCTGTTTACCCTGACCAATCTGGGAGCCCCTGCCGCCTTCAAGTACTTTG
ACACCACCATCGACCGGAAGAGGTACACCAGCACCAAAGAGGTGCTGGACGCCACCCTGATCCACCAGAG
CATCACCGGCCTGTACGAGACACGGATCGACCTGTCTCAGCTGGGAGGCGACGGATCCGGCGGAGGCGGA
AGCGGGAAAAGAACCGCCGACGGCAGCGAATTCGAGCCCAAGAAGAAGAGGAAAGTCTCGAGCGGAGGCG
ACTACAAAGACCATGACGGTGATTATAAAGATCATGACATCGATTACAAGGATGACGATGACAAGGGAGG
CGGTGGAAGCGGCGCAACAAACTTCTCTCTGCTGAAACAAGCCGGAGATGTCGAAGAGAATCCTGGACCG
ATGGTGTCTAAGGGCGAAGAGCTGATTAAGGAGAACATGCACATGAAGCTGTACATGGAGGGCACCGTGG
ACAACCATCACTTCAAGTGCACATCCGAGGGCGAAGGCAAGCCCTACGAGGGCACCCAGACCATGAGAAT
CAAGGTGGTCGAGGGCGGCCCTCTCCCCTTCGCCTTCGACATCCTGGCTACTAGCTTCCTCTACGGCAGC
AAGACCTTCATCAACCACACCCAGGGCATCCCCGACTTCTTCAAGCAGTCCTTCCCTGAGGGCTTCACAT
GGGAGAGAGTCACCACATACGAAGACGGGGGCGTGCTGACCGCTACCCAGGACACCAGCCTCCAGGACGG
CTGCCTCATCTACAACGTCAAGATCAGAGGGGTGAACTTCACATCCAACGGCCCTGTGATGCAGAAGAAA
ACACTCGGCTGGGAGGCCTTCACCGAGACGCTGTACCCCGCTGACGGCGGCCTGGAAGGCAGAAACGACA
TGGCCCTGAAGCTCGTGGGCGGGAGCCATCTGATCGCAAACGCCAAGACCACATATAGATCCAAGAAACC
CGCTAAGAACCTCAAGATGCCTGGCGTCTACTATGTGGACTACAGACTGGAAAGAATCAAGGAGGCCAAC
AACGAGACCTACGTCGAGCAGCACGAGGTGGCAGTGGCCAGATACTGCGACCTCCCTAGCAAACTGGGGC
ACAAACTTAATTGACCGGTCATCATCACCATCACCATTGAGTTTAAACCCGCTGATCAGCCTCGACTGTG
CCTTCTAGTTGCCAGCCATCTGTTGTTTGCCCCTCCCCCGTGCCTTCCTTGACCCTGGAAGGTGCCACTC
CCACTGTCCTTTCCTAATAAAATGAGGAAATTGCATCGCATTGTCTGAGTAGGTGTCATTCTATTCTGGG
GGGTGGGGTGGGGCAGGACAGCAAGGGGGAGGATTGGGAAGACAATAGCAGGCATGCTGGGGATGCGGTG
GGCTCTATGGCTTCTGAGGCGGAAAGAACCAGCTGGGGCTCGATACCGTCGACCTCTAGCTAGAGCTTGG
CGTAATCATGGTCATAGCTGTTTCCTGTGTGAAATTGTTATCCGCTCACAATTCCACACAACATACGAGC
CGGAAGCATAAAGTGTAAAGCCTAGGGTGCCTAATGAGTGAGCTAACTCACATTAATTGCGTTGCGCTCA
CTGCCCGCTTTCCAGTCGGGAAACCTGTCGTGCCAGCTGCATTAATGAATCGGCCAACGCGCGGGGAGAG
GCGGTTTGCGTATTGGGCGCTCTTCCGCTTCCTCGCTCACTGACTCGCTGCGCTCGGTCGTTCGGCTGCG
GCGAGCGGTATCAGCTCACTCAAAGGCGGTAATACGGTTATCCACAGAATCAGGGGATAACGCAGGAAAG
AACATGTGAGCAAAAGGCCAGCAAAAGGCCAGGAACCGTAAAAAGGCCGCGTTGCTGGCGTTTTTCCATA
GGCTCCGCCCCCCTGACGAGCATCACAAAAATCGACGCTCAAGTCAGAGGTGGCGAAACCCGACAGGACT
ATAAAGATACCAGGCGTTTCCCCCTGGAAGCTCCCTCGTGCGCTCTCCTGTTCCGACCCTGCCGCTTACC
GGATACCTGTCCGCCTTTCTCCCTTCGGGAAGCGTGGCGCTTTCTCATAGCTCACGCTGTAGGTATCTCA
GTTCGGTGTAGGTCGTTCGCTCCAAGCTGGGCTGTGTGCACGAACCCCCCGTTCAGCCCGACCGCTGCGC
CTTATCCGGTAACTATCGTCTTGAGTCCAACCCGGTAAGACACGACTTATCGCCACTGGCAGCAGCCACT
GGTAACAGGATTAGCAGAGCGAGGTATGTAGGCGGTGCTACAGAGTTCTTGAAGTGGTGGCCTAACTACG
GCTACACTAGAAGAACAGTATTTGGTATCTGCGCTCTGCTGAAGCCAGTTACCTTCGGAAAAAGAGTTGG
TAGCTCTTGATCCGGCAAACAAACCACCGCTGGTAGCGGTGGTTTTTTTGTTTGCAAGCAGCAGATTACG
CG
Features (pLannotate 1.2.2; 19 found; start..end, strand, type, name):
    190..1050    -  CDS            AmpR: β-lactamase; bla; confers resistance to ampicillin, carbenicillin, and related antibiotics
   1051..1155    -  promoter       AmpR promoter: bla
   1226..1270    -  misc_feature   bom (fragment): basis of mobility region from pBR322
   1439..1724    +  enhancer       CMV enhancer: human cytomegalovirus immediate early enhancer; contains an 18-bp deletion relative to the standard CMV enhancer
   1726..1847    +  promoter       chicken β-actin promoter (fragment): contains a 21-bp deletion relative to the standard chicken β-actin promoter
   1893..1915    +  promoter       chicken β-actin promoter (fragment): No description available
   1954..1974    +  promoter       chicken β-actin promoter (fragment): contains a 21-bp deletion relative to the standard chicken β-actin promoter
   2004..2231    +  intron         hybrid intron: hybrid between chicken β-actin (CBA) and minute virus of mice (MMV) introns (Gray et al., 2011)
   2249..6352    +  CDS            Cas9: Cas9 (Csn1) endonuclease from the Streptococcus pyogenes Type II CRISPR/Cas system generates RNA-guided double strand breaks in DNA
   6440..6505    +  CDS            3xFLAG: three tandem FLAG® epitope tags, followed by an enterokinase cleavage site
   6581..7291    +  CDS            mTagBFP2: mTagBFP2 is a basic (constitutively fluorescent) blue fluorescent protein published in 2011, derived from Entacmaea quadricolor. It is reported to be a very rapidly-maturing monomer with very low acid sensitivity.
   7346..7570    +  polyA_signal   bGH poly(A) signal: bovine growth hormone polyadenylation signal
   7574..7595    +  promoter       SV40 promoter (fragment): SV40 enhancer and early promoter
   7600..7616    +  misc_feature   MCS (fragment): pBluescript multiple cloning site
   7665..7681    -  protein_bind   lac operator: The lac repressor binds to the lac operator to inhibit transcription in E. coli. This inhibition can be relieved by adding lactose or isopropyl-β-D-thiogalactopyranoside (IPTG). lac repressor encoded by lacI
   7689..7719    -  promoter       lac promoter: promoter for the E. coli lac operon
   7734..7755    -  protein_bind   CAP binding site: CAP binding activates transcription in the presence of cAMP. E. coli catabolite activator protein
   7768..7860    -  CDS            lacI (fragment): lac repressor; lacI; The lac repressor binds to the lac operator to inhibit transcription in E. coli. This inhibition can be relieved by adding lactose or isopropyl-β-D-thiogalactopyranoside (IPTG).
   8043..19      -  rep_origin     ori (across the origin): high-copy-number ColE1/pMB1/pBR322/pUC origin of replication
