[The description below was written by a language model from this plasmid's Addgene catalogue record and pLannotate feature annotations shown in this document.]
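Description:
pCBh-T7-SpCas9-P2A-mTagBFP2 (RAS3575) is an 8.6 kb mammalian expression plasmid for producing wild-type Streptococcus pyogenes Cas9 nuclease together with a blue fluorescent marker in human cells. It was built by Gibson assembly from the related pCMV-T7-SpCas9-P2A-EGFP backbone. It is propagated in E. coli as a high-copy plasmid through a ColE1/pUC-type origin and selected with ampicillin via the β-lactamase gene. Remnants of lac regulatory elements and short fragments of other vector parts are also annotated but play no evident role in the payload.

The expression cassette is driven by the CBh promoter, annotated as a CMV enhancer followed by chicken β-actin promoter segments and the hybrid chicken β-actin/minute virus of mice intron. The catalogue field lists the promoter as "CMV and T7", which likely carries over from the parent vector. The plasmid name and sequence annotation support CBh, while a T7 promoter, implied by the name and useful for in vitro transcription, was not picked up in the feature table. Downstream lies the human codon-optimized SpCas9 coding sequence. According to the record it is fused at its C terminus to a bipartite nuclear localization signal (not separately annotated) and a 3xFLAG epitope, followed by a P2A peptide and mTagBFP2, with a bovine growth hormone polyadenylation signal terminating the transcript. The P2A element causes ribosomal skipping, so Cas9 and the blue fluorescent protein are made as separate polypeptides from one mRNA. Blue fluorescence can therefore identify or sort transfected, nuclease-expressing cells. No guide RNA cassette is annotated, so a guide would have to be supplied separately. The plasmid was deposited with work on engineering Cas9 PAM variants, where it plausibly serves as the wild-type SpCas9 construct for genome-editing experiments in human cells.
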