Addgene plasmid #223111: pCBh-T7-SpCas9-P2A-mTagBFP2(RAS3575)
Purpose: pCBh Human expression plasmid for SpCas9 with with C-term BPNLS-P2A-mTagBFP2
Depositing lab: Benjamin Kleinstiver. Depositing organization: Massachusetts General Hospital. Publication: Custom CRISPR-Cas9 PAM variants via scalable engineering and machine learning. Silverstein RA, Kim N, Kroell AS, Walton RT, Delano J, Butcher RM, Pacesa M, Smith BK, Christie KA, Ha LL, Meis RJ, Clark AB, Spinner AD, Lazzarotto CR, Li Y, Matsubara A, Urbina EO, Dahl GA, Correia BE, Marks DS, Tsai SQ, Pinello L, De Ravin SS, Liu Q, Kleinstiver BP. Nature. 2025 Apr 22. doi: 10.1038/s41586-025-09021-y. PubMed 40262634.
Backbone
  Vector backbone: pCMV-T7-SpCas9-P2A-EGFP (RTW3027)
  Backbone manufacturer: Benjamin Kleinstiver, Addgene plasmid #139987
  Vector type: Mammalian Expression, CRISPR
Growth in bacteria
  Bacterial resistance: Ampicillin, 100 μg/mL
  Growth temperature: 37°C
  Growth strain: DH5alpha
  Copy number: High Copy
Gene/Insert
  Gene/Insert name: human codon optimized nuclease SpCas9-P2A-mTagBFP2 (alt names: RAS3575; SpCas9-P2A-mTagBFP2)
  Species: Synthetic
  Promoter: CMV and T7
  Tag / fusion protein: BPNLS-3xFLAG-P2A-mTagBFP2 (C terminal on insert)
  Cloning method: Gibson Cloning
  Sequencing primers: 5′ oBK6928-CCAAGTCTCCACCCCATTGACG; 3′ oBK219-GGGAGTGGCACCTTCCAGGGTC
Terms and licenses: Academic/Nonprofit Terms; Industry Terms: Not Available to Industry
How to cite: pCBh-T7-SpCas9-P2A-mTagBFP2(RAS3575) was a gift from Benjamin Kleinstiver (Addgene plasmid # 223111 ; http://n2t.net/addgene:223111 ; RRID:Addgene_223111)
